Addgene plasmid #196179: pEPOR1CB0068
Purpose: YFP expression cassette: CaMV35S::TMV::YFP::35sT
Depositing lab: Nicola Patron. Depositing organization: Earlham Institute. Publication: Tuning Plant Promoters Using a Simple Split Luciferase Method to Assess Transcription Factor-DNA Interactions. Cai YM, Witham S, Patron NJ. ACS Synth Biol. 2023 Nov 17;12(11):3482-3486. doi: 10.1021/acssynbio.3c00094. Epub 2023 Oct 19. PubMed 37856867.
Backbone
  Vector backbone: pICK47761
  Vector type: Synthetic Biology
Growth in bacteria
  Bacterial resistance: Ampicillin, 100 μg/mL
  Growth temperature: 37°C
  Growth strain: DH5alpha
  Copy number: High Copy
Gene/Insert
  Gene/Insert name: CaMV35S::TMV::YFP::35sT
  Species: Synthetic
  Cloning method: Restriction Enzyme; 5′ cloning site BsaI (destroyed during cloning); 3′ cloning site BsaI (destroyed during cloning)
Terms and licenses: Academic/Nonprofit Terms; Industry Terms: Not Available to Industry
Depositor comments: Please visit https://doi.org/10.1101/2023.02.13.528283 for bioRxiv preprint.
How to cite: pEPOR1CB0068 was a gift from Nicola Patron (Addgene plasmid # 196179 ; http://n2t.net/addgene:196179 ; RRID:Addgene_196179)
