[The description below was written by a language model from this plasmid's Addgene catalogue record and pLannotate feature annotations shown in this document.]
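Description:
pEPOR1CB0068 is a synthetic-biology plasmid built on the pICK47761 backbone that carries a single plant transcription unit for yellow fluorescent protein. The insert was assembled through BsaI sites that were destroyed during cloning, which is characteristic of Golden Gate-style (Type IIS) assembly. The 5,862 nt sequence is propagated in E. coli as a high-copy plasmid under ampicillin selection, with β-lactamase expressed from its native bla promoter. Replication functions include a ColE1/pUC-type origin along with the incP oriV and its initiator gene trfA, a broad-host-range replicon of the kind that allows maintenance in Agrobacterium as well as E. coli. A short tetR fragment is also annotated and appears to be a backbone remnant.

The expression cassette lies between nopaline-type left and right T-DNA border repeats, so the plasmid has the architecture of a binary vector from which the cassette could be transferred into plant cells. Within the borders, the strong constitutive CaMV 35S promoter (including its minimal core region) drives transcription. It is followed by the tobacco mosaic virus Ω 5' leader, which acts as a translational enhancer, then the EYFP coding sequence and the CaMV 35S polyadenylation signal. No plant selectable marker is annotated within the T-DNA.

The record describes the construct only as a YFP expression cassette. It was deposited with work on tuning plant promoters and assessing transcription factor–DNA interactions with a split luciferase method, but its specific role in those experiments is not stated. A constitutive fluorescent reporter of this type is commonly used as an expression or transformation control.
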