Features (pLannotate 1.2.2; 13 found; start..end, strand, type, name):
    271..1131    -  CDS            AmpR: β-lactamase; bla; confers resistance to ampicillin, carbenicillin, and related antibiotics
   1132..1236    -  promoter       AmpR promoter: bla
   1323..1954    -  rep_origin     oriV: incP origin of replication
   2046..2070    +  misc_feature   LB T-DNA repeat: left border repeat from nopaline C58 T-DNA
   2256..2601    +  promoter       CaMV 35S promoter: strong constitutive promoter from cauliflower mosaic virus
   2553..2599    +  promoter       minimal CaMV 35S promoter: minimal 35S promoter from cauliflower mosaic virus
   2630..2683    +  misc_feature   TMV Ω: translational enhancer from the tobacco mosaic virus 5'-leader sequence (Gallie et al., 1988)
   2692..3408    +  CDS            EYFP: EYFP is a basic (constitutively fluorescent) green/yellow fluorescent protein published in 1996, derived from Aequorea victoria. It is reported to be a very rapidly-maturing weak dimer with high acid sensitivity.
   3491..3665    +  polyA_signal   CaMV poly(A) signal: cauliflower mosaic virus polyadenylation signal
   3710..3734    +  misc_feature   RB T-DNA repeat: right border repeat from nopaline C58 T-DNA
   3846..3866    -  CDS            TetR (fragment): tetracycline resistance regulatory protein; tetR
   3893..5038    -  CDS            trfA: TRFA_ECOLX - Experimental evidence at protein level: Swiss-Prot protein existence level 1. Also involved in plasmid copy number control, promoting intermolecular coupling of protein bound iterons at oriV, which inhibits replication initiation. From Escherichia coli.
   5374..100     -  rep_origin     ori (across the origin): high-copy-number ColE1/pMB1/pBR322/pUC origin of replication
>Addgene plasmid #196179 | pEPOR1CB0068 | addgene full sequence | sequence record 386926 | Addgene NGS Result
AAGAGTTGGTAGCTCTTGATCCGGCAAACAAACCACCGCTGGTAGCGGTGGTTTTTTTGTTTGCAAGCAG
CAGATTACGCGCAGAAAAAAAGGATCTCAAGAAGATCCTTTGATCTTTTCTACGGGGTCTGACGCTCAGT
GGAACGAAAACTCACGTTAAGGGATTTTGGTCATGAGATTATCAAAAAGGATCTTCACCTAGATCCTTTT
AAATTAAAAATGAAGTTTTAAATCAATCTAAAGTATATATGAGTAAACTTGGTCTGACAGTTACCAATGC
TTAATCAGTGAGGCACCTATCTCAGCGATCTGTCTATTTCGTTCATCCATAGTTGCCTGACTCCCCGTCG
TGTAGATAACTACGATACGGGAGGGCTTACCATCTGGCCCCAGTGCTGCAATGATACCGCGAGAACCACG
CTCACCGGCTCCAGATTTATCAGCAATAAACCAGCCAGCCGGAAGGGCCGAGCGCAGAAGTGGTCCTGCA
ACTTTATCCGCCTCCATCCAGTCTATTAATTGTTGCCGGGAAGCTAGAGTAAGTAGTTCGCCAGTTAATA
GTTTGCGCAACGTTGTTGCCATTGCTACAGGCATCGTGGTGTCACGCTCGTCGTTTGGTATGGCTTCATT
CAGCTCCGGTTCCCAACGATCAAGGCGAGTTACATGATCCCCCATGTTGTGCAAAAAAGCGGTTAGCTCC
TTCGGTCCTCCGATCGTTGTCAGAAGTAAGTTGGCCGCAGTGTTATCACTCATGGTTATGGCAGCACTGC
ATAATTCTCTTACTGTCATGCCATCCGTAAGATGCTTTTCTGTGACTGGTGAGTACTCAACCAAGTCATT
CTGAGAATAGTGTATGCGGCGACCGAGTTGCTCTTGCCCGGCGTCAATACGGGATAATACCGCGCCACAT
AGCAGAACTTTAAAAGTGCTCATCATTGGAAAACGTTCTTCGGGGCGAAAACTCTCAAGGATCTTACCGC
TGTTGAGATCCAGTTCGATGTAACCCACTCGTGCACCCAACTGATCTTCAGCATCTTTTACTTTCACCAG
CGTTTCTGGGTGAGCAAAAACAGGAAGGCAAAATGCCGCAAAAAAGGGAATAAGGGCGACACGGAAATGT
TGAATACTCATACTCTTCCTTTTTCAATATTATTGAAGCATTTATCAAGGTTATTGTCTCATGAGCGGAT
ACATATTTGAATGTATTTAGAAAAATAAACAAATAGGGGTTCCGCGCACGAATTGGCCAGCGCTGCCATT
TTTGGGGTGAGGCCGTTCGCGGCCGAGGGGCGCAGCCCCTGGGGGGATGGGAGGCCCGCGTTAGCGGGCC
GGGAGGGTTCGAGAAGGGGGGGCACCCCCCTTCGGCGTGCGCGGTCACGCGCACAGGGCGCAGCCCTGGT
TAAAAACAAGGTTTATAAATATTGGTTTAAAAGCAGGTTAAAAGACAGGTTAGCGGTGGCCGAAAAACGG
GCGGAAACCCTTGCAAATGCTGGATTTTCTGCCTGTGGACAGCCCCTCAAATGTCAATAGGTGCGCCCCT
CATCTGTCAGCACTCTGCCCCTCAAGTGTCAAGGATCGCGCCCCTCATCTGTCAGTAGTCGCGCCCCTCA
AGTGTCAATACCGCAGGGCACTTATCCCCAGGCTTGTCCACATCATCTGTGGGAAACTCGCGTAAAATCA
GGCGTTTTCGCCGATTTGCGAGGCTGGCCAGCTCCACGTCGCCGGCCGAAATCGAGCCTGCCCCTCATCT
GTCAACGCCGCGCCGGGTGAGTCGGCCCCTCAAGTGTCAACGTCCGCCCCTCATCTGTCAGTGAGGGCCA
AGTTTTCCGCGAGGTATCCACAACGCCGGCGGCCGCGGTGTCTCGCACACGGCTTCGACGGCGTTTCTGG
CGCGTTTGCAGGGCCATAGACGGCCGCCAGCCCAGCGGCGAGGGCAACCAGCCCGGTGAGCGTCGCAAAG
GAGATCCTGATCTGACTGATGGGCTGCCTGTATCGAGTGGTGATTTTGTGCCGAGCTGCCGGTCGGGGAG
CTGTTGGCTGGCTGGTGGCAGGATATATTGTGGTGTAAACAAATTGACGCTTAGACAACTTAATAACACA
TTGCGGACGTTTTTAATGTACTGGGGTGGATGCAGTGGGCCCCACTCTGTGAAGACAATTACGAATTCCC
ATGGGGAGGTCAACATGGTGGAGCACGACACTCTGGTCTACTCCAAAAATGTCAAAGATACAGTCTCAGA
AGATCAAAGGGCTATTGAGACTTTTCAACAAAGGATAATTTCGGGAAACCTCCTCGGATTCCATTGCCCA
GCTATCTGTCACTTCATCGAAAGGACAGTAGAAAAGGAAGGTGGCTCCTACAAATGCCATCATTGCGATA
AAGGAAAGGCTATCATTCAAGATCTCTCTGCCGACAGTGGTCCCAAAGATGGACCCCCACCCACGAGGAG
CATCGTGGAAAAAGAAGAGGTTCCAACCACGTCTACAAAGCAAGTGGATTGATGTGACATCTCCACTGAC
GTAAGGGATGACGCACAATCCCACTATCCTTCGCAAGACCCTTCCTCTATATAAGGAAGTTCATTTCATT
TGGAGAGGACACGCTCGAGTATAAGAGCTCATTTTTACAACAATTACCAACAACAACAAACAACAAACAA
CATTACAATTACATTTACAATTATCGATACAATGGTGAGCAAGGGCGAGGAGCTGTTCACCGGGGTGGTG
CCCATCCTGGTCGAGCTGGACGGCGACGTAAACGGCCACAAGTTCAGCGTGTCCGGCGAGGGCGAGGGCG
ATGCCACCTACGGCAAGCTGACCCTGAAGTTCATCTGCACCACCGGCAAGCTGCCCGTGCCCTGGCCCAC
CCTCGTGACCACCTTCGGCTACGGCCTGCAGTGCTTCGCCCGCTACCCCGACCACATGAAGCAGCACGAC
TTCTTCAAGTCCGCCATGCCCGAAGGCTACGTCCAGGAGCGCACCATCTTCTTCAAGGACGACGGCAACT
ACAAGACCCGCGCCGAGGTGAAGTTCGAGGGCGACACCCTGGTGAACCGCATCGAGCTGAAGGGCATCGA
CTTCAAGGAGGACGGCAACATCCTGGGGCACAAGCTGGAGTACAACTACAACAGCCACAACGTCTATATC
ATGGCCGACAAGCAGAAGAACGGCATCAAGGTGAACTTCAAGATCCGCCACAACATCGAGGACGGCAGCG
TGCAGCTCGCCGACCACTACCAGCAGAACACCCCCATCGGCGACGGCCCCGTGCTGCTGCCCGACAACCA
CTACCTGAGCTACCAGTCCGCCCTGAGCAAAGACCCCAACGAGAAGCGCGATCACATGGTCCTGCTGGAG
TTCGTGACCGCCGCCGGGATCACTCTCGGCATGGACGAGCTGTACAAGAAGAAGAGAAAGGTAAAGAAGA
GAAAGGTAAAGAAGAGAAAGGTATGAGCTTCTCTAGCTAGAGTCGATCGACAAGCTCGAGTTTCTCCATA
ATAATGTGTGAGTAGTTCCCAGATAAGGGAATTAGGGTTCCTATAGGGTTTCGCTCATGTGTTGAGCATA
TAAGAAACCCTTAGTATGTATTTGTATTTGTAAAATACTTCTATCAATAAAATTTCTAATTCCTAAAACC
AAAATCCAGTACTAAAATCCAGATCGCTCAGATTGTCTTCTGCACGAAGTGGTTTAAACTATCAGTGTTT
GACAGGATATATTGGCGGGTAAACCTAAGAGAAAAGAGCGTTTATTAGAATAATCGGATATTTAAAAGGG
CGTGAAAAGGTTTATCCGTTCGTCCATTTGTATGTGCATGCCAACCACAGGGTTCCCCAGATCAGGCGCT
GGCTGCTGAACCCCCAGCCGGAACTGACCCCACAAGGCCCTAGCGTTTGCAATGCACCAGGTCATCATTG
ACCCAGGCGTGTTCCACCAGGCCGCTGCCTCGCAACTCTTCGCAGGCTTCGCCGACCTGCTCGCGCCACT
TCTTCACGCGGGTGGAATCCGATCCGCACATGAGGCGGAAGGTTTCCAGCTTGAGCGGGTACGGCTCCCG
GTGCGAGCTGAAATAGTCGAACATCCGTCGGGCCGTCGGCGACAGCTTGCGGTACTTCTCCCATATGAAT
TTCGTGTAGTGGTCGCCAGCAAACAGCACGACGATTTCCTCGTCGATCAGGACCTGGCAACGGGACGTTT
TCTTGCCACGGTCCAGGACGCGGAAGCGGTGCAGCAGCGACACCGATTCCAGGTGCCCAACGCGGTCGGA
CGTGAAGCCCATCGCCGTCGCCTGTAGGCGCGACAGGCATTCCTCGGCCTTCGTGTAATACCGGCCATTG
ATCGACCAGCCCAGGTCCTGGCAAAGCTCGTAGAACGTGAAGGTGATCGGCTCGCCGATAGGGGTGCGCT
TCGCGTACTCCAACACCTGCTGCCACACCAGTTCGTCATCGTCGGCCCGCAGCTCGACGCCGGTGTAGGT
GATCTTCACGTCCTTGTTGACGTGGAAAATGACCTTGTTTTGCAGCGCCTCGCGCGGGATTTTCTTGTTG
CGCGTGGTGAACAGGGCAGAGCGGGCCGTGTCGTTTGGCATCGCTCGCATCGTGTCCGGCCACGGCGCAA
TATCGAACAAGGAAAGCTGCATTTCCTTGATCTGCTGCTTCGTGTGTTTCAGCAACGCGGCCTGCTTGGC
CTCGCTGACCTGTTTTGCCAGGTCCTCGCCGGCGGTTTTTCGCTTCTTGGTCGTCATAGTTCCTCGCGTG
TCGATGGTCATCGACTTCGCCAAACCTGCCGCCTCCTGTTCAAGACGACGCGAACGCTCCACGGCGGCCG
ATGGCGCGGGCAGGGCAGGGGGAGCCAGTTGCACGCTGTCGCGCTCGATCTTGGCCGTAGCTTGCTGGAC
CATCGAGCCGACGGACTGGAAGGTTTCGCGGGGCGCACGCATGACGGTGCGGCTTGCGATGGTTTCGGCA
TCCTCGGCGGAAAACCCCGCGTCGATCAGTTCTTGCCTGTATGCCTTCCGGTCAAACGTCCGATTCATTC
ACCCTCCTTGCGGGATTGCCCCGACTCACGCCGGGGCAATGTGCCCTTATTCCTGATTTGACCCGCCTGG
TGCCTTGGTGTCCAGATAATCCACCTTATCGGCAATGAAGTCGGTCCCGTAGACCGTCTGGCCGTCCTTC
TCGTACTTGGTATTCCGAATCTTGCCCTGCACGAATACCAGCGACCCCTTGCCCAAATACTTGCCGTGGG
CCTCGGCCTGAGAGCCAAAACACTTGATGCGGAAGAAGTCGGTGCGCTCCTGCTTGTCGCCGGCATCGTT
GCGCCACATCTAGGATCTGCCAGGAACCGTAAAAAGGCCGCGTTGCTGGCGTTTTTCCATAGGCTCCGCC
CCCCTGACGAGCATCACAAAAATCGACGCTCAAGTCAGAGGTGGCGAAACCCGACAGGACTATAAAGATA
CCAGGCGTTTCCCCCTGGAAGCTCCCTCGTGCGCTCTCCTGTTCCGACCCTGCCGCTTACCGGATACCTG
TCCGCCTTTCTCCCTTCGGGAAGCGTGGCGCTTTCTCATAGCTCACGCTGTAGGTATCTCAGTTCGGTGT
AGGTCGTTCGCTCCAAGCTGGGCTGTGTGCACGAACCCCCCGTTCAGCCCGACCGCTGCGCCTTATCCGG
TAACTATCGTCTTGAGTCCAACCCGGTAAGACACGACTTATCGCCACTGGCAGCAGCCACTGGTAACAGG
ATTAGCAGAGCGAGGTATGTAGGCGGTGCTACAGAGTTCTTGAAGTGGTGGCCTAACTACGGCTACACTA
GAAGAACAGTATTTGGTATCTGCGCTCTGCTGAAGCCAGTTACCTTCGGAAA
